>Addgene plasmid #67683 | pECTO | addgene full sequence | sequence record 176849 | Addgene NGS Result
GAATTAATTCTCATGTTTGACAGCTTATCATCGATTCACAAAAAATAGGCACACGAAAAACAAGTTAAGG
GATGCAGTTTATGCATCCCTTAACTTACTTATTAAATAATTTATAGCTATTGAAAAGAGATAAGAATTGT
TCAAAGCTAATATTGTTTAAATCGTCAATTCCTGCATGTTTTAAGGAATTGTTAAATTGATTTTTTGTAA
ATATTTTCTTGTATTCTTTGTTAACCCATTTCATAACGAAATAATTATACTTTTGTTTATCTTTGTGTGA
TATTCTTGATTTTTTTCTACTTAATCTGATAAGTGAGCTATTCACTTTAGGTTTAGGATGAAAATATTCT
CTTGGAACCATACTTAATATAGAAATATCAACTTCTGCCATTAAAAGTAATGCCAATGAGCGTTTTGTAT
TTAATAATCTTTTAGCAAACCCGTATTCCACGATTAAATAAATCTCATTAGCTATACTATCAAAAACAAT
TTTGCGTATTATATCCGTACTTATGTTATAAGGTATATTACCATATATTTTATAGGATTGGTTTTTAGGA
AATTTAAACTGCAATATATCCTTGTTTAAAACTTGGAAATTATCGTGATCAACAAGTTTATTTTCTGTAG
TTTTGCATAATTTATGGTCTATTTCAATGGCAGTTACGAAATTACACCTCTTTACTAATTCAAGGGTAAA
ATGGCCTTTTCCTGAGCCGATTTCAAAGATATTATCATGTTCATTTAATCTTATATTTGTCATTATTTTA
TCTATATTATGTTTTGAAGTAATAAAGTTTTGACTGTGTTTTATATTTTTCTCGTTCATTATAACCCTCT
TTAATTTGGTTATATGAATTTTGCTTATTAACGATTCATTATAACCACTTATTTTTTGTTTGGTTGATAA
TGAACTGTGCTGATTACAAAAATACTAAAAATGCCCATATTTTTTCCTCCTTATAAAATTAGTATAATTA
TAGCACGAGCTCTGATAAATATGAACATGATGAGTGATCGTTAAATTTATACTGCAATCGGATGCGATTA
TTGAATAAAAGATATGAGAGATTTATCTAATTTCTTTTTTCTTGTAAAAAAAGAAAGTTCTTAAAGGTTT
TATAGTTTTGGTCGTAGAGCACACGGTTTAACGACTTAATTACGAAGTAAATAAGTCTAGTGTGTTAGAC
TTTATGAAATCTATATACGTTTATATATATTTATTATCCGGAGGTGTAGCATGTCTCATTCAATTTTGAG
GGTTGCCAGAGTTAAAGGATCAAGTAATACAAACGGGATACAAAGACATAATCAAAGAGAGAATAAAAAC
TATAATAATAAAGACATAAATCATGAGGAAACATATAAAAATTATGATTTGATTAACGCACAAAATATAA
AGTATAAAGATAAAATTGATGAAACGATTGATGAGAATTATTCAGGGAAACGTAAAATTCGGTCAGATGC
AATTCGACATGTGGACGGACTGGTTACAAGTGATAAAGATTTCTTTGATGATTTAAGCGGAGAAGAAATA
GAACGATTTTTTAAAGATAGCTTGGAGTTTCTAGAAAATGAATACGGTAAGGAAAATATGCTGTATGCGA
CTGTCCATCTGGATGAAAGAGTCCCACATATGCACTTTGGTTTTGTCCCTTTAACAGAGGACGGGAGATT
GTCTGCAAAAGAACAGTTAGGCAACAAGAAAGACTTTACTCAATTACAAGATAGATTTAATGAGTATGTG
AATGAGAAAGGTTATGAACTTGAAAGAGGCACGTCCAAAGAGGTTACAGAACGAGAACATAAAGCGATGG
ATCAGTACAAGAAAGATACTGTATTTCATAAACAGGAACTGCAAGAAGTTAAGGATGAGTTACAGAAGGC
AAATAAGCAGTTACAGAGTGGAATAGAGCATATGAGGTCTACGAAACCCTTTGATTATGAAAATGAGCGT
ACAGGTTTGTTCTCTGGACGTGAAGAGACTGGTAGAAAGATATTAACTGCTGATGAATTTGAACGCCTGC
AAGAAACAATCTCTTCTGCAGAACGGATTGTTGATGATTACGAAAATATTAAGAGCACAGACTATTACAC
AGAAAATCAAGAATTAAAAAAACGTAGAGAGAGTTTGAAAGAAGTAGTGAATACATGGAAAGAGGGGTAT
CACGAAAAAAGTAAAGAGGTTAATAAATTAAAGCGAGAGAATGATAGTTTGAATGAGCAGTTGAATGTAT
CAGAGAAATTTCAAGATAGTACAGTGACTTTATATCGTGCTGCGAGGGCGAATTTCCCTGGGTTTGAGAA
AGGGTTTAATAGGCTTAAAGAGAAATTCTTTAATGATTCCAAATTCGAGCGTGTGGGACAGTTTATGGAT
GTTGTACAGGATAATGTCCAGAAGGTCGATAGAAAGCGTGAGAAACAGCGTACAGACGATTTAGAGATGT
AGAGGTACTTTTATGCCGAGAAAACTTTTTGCGTGTGACAGTCCTTAAAATATACTTAGAGCGTAAGCGA
AAGTAGTAGCGACAGCTATTAACTTTCGGTTGCAAAGCTCTAGGATTTTTAATGGACGCAGCGCATCACA
CGCAAAAAGGAAATTGGAATAAATGCGAAATTTGAGATGTTAATTAAAGACCTTTTTGAGGTCTTTTTTT
CTTAGATTTTTGGGGTTATTTAGGGGAGAAAACATAGGGGGGTACTACGACCTCCCCCCTAGGTGTCCAT
TGTCCATTGTCCAAACAAATAAATAAATATTGGGTTTTTAATGTTAAAAGGTTGTTTTTTATGTTAAAGT
GAAAAAAACAGATGTTGGGAGGTACAGTGATGGTTGTAGATAGAAAAGAAGAGAAAAAAGTTGCTGTTAC
TTTAAGACTTACAACAGAAGAAAATGAGATATTAAATAGAATCAAAGAAAAATATAATATTAGCAAATCA
GATGCAACCGGTATTCTAATAAAAAAATATGCAAAGGAGGAATACGGTGCATTTTAAACAAAAAAAGATA
GACAGCACTGGCATGCTGCCTATCTATGACTAAATTTTGTTAAATGTATTAGCACCGTTATTATATCATG
AGCGAAAATGTAATAAAAGAAACTGAAAACAAGAAAAATTCAAGAGGACGTAATTGGACATTTGTTTTAT
ATCCAGAATCAGCAAAAGCCGAGTGGTTAGAGTATTTAAAAGAGTTACACATTCAATTTGTAGTGTCTCC
ATTACATGATAGGGATACTGATACAGAAGATAGGATGAAAAAAGAGCATTATCATATTCTAGTGATGTAT
GAGGGTAATAAATCTTATGAACAGATAAAAATAATTACAGAAGAATTGAATGCGACTATTCCGCAGATTG
CAGGAAGTGTGAAAGGTCTTGTGAGATATATGCTTCACATGGACGATCCTAATAAATTTAAATATCAAAA
AGAAGATATGATAGTTTATGGCGGTGTAGATGTTGATGAATTATTAAAGAAAACAACAACAGATAGATAT
AAATTAATTAAAGAAATGATTGAGTTTATTGATGAACAAGGAATCGTAGAATTTAAGAGTTTAATGGATT
ATGCAATGAAGTTTAAATTTGATGATTGGTTCCCGCTTTTATGTGATAACTCGGCGTATGTTATTCAAGA
ATATATAAAATCAAATCGGTATAAATCTGACCGATAGATTTTGAATTTAAGAGTGTCACAAGACACTCTT
TTTTCGCACCAACGAAAACTGGTTTAAGCCGACTGCGCAAAAGACATAATCGATAAGCTTTAATGCGGTA
GTTTATCACAGTTAAATTGCTAACGCAGTCAGGCACCGTGTATGAAATCTAACAATGCGCTCATCGTCAT
CCTCGGCACCGTCACCCTGGATGCTGTAGGCATAGGCTTGGTTATGCCGGTACTGCCGGGCCTCTTGCGG
GATCGAGGCCTTTAGCATATTATGTTGCCAACTGTCGGAACGAGACTTCTCTAAACCTTCCCGGCTTCAT
CATGCTCTCTTAACACTGCTACATCAACCCCTTGAATCCTCAATTCACCTCCTCGAAAACATTTCCCATC
AATCATATTCTGGTATATCTTATCTTCTGGCAGTGACAGCGTCACTTCGTAATCATTATGATTGATGATA
ATCAAATACTTCCATTCATCAGTCTCTCTTTGTTGCACCTCTACATTTTCAGCTACTTCAAGAATGGGAT
TAATATGATGTTTAGCGAAAACCTGTTCTAAAAGCCTGCCTAAATAATTACTATCTGGATAAGTACCGAC
GTAAATCCCCTCTCCTTTACCGTAGCAGTTACGTGTAACCGCCGGAAGTCCTGCATACCAATCCCCCTTA
AATGTCGCTAGAGGTTCTGCCCCTTCTAATCGGATTATGTCCGCCCACGTCGTACAATCATATTCCCCAT
CGTTACTATATATTTTGTTTACCTTTGTTTCTGGGTATGGTACAAATTCCTCAACAAAAATCCCCAAAAT
ATCTCGCAGAGGACCAGGATATCCGCCTAGATGTACACGGTCATTTTCATCTACAATGCCACTGAAGAAA
CTGACAATCAAAGTGCCACCGTTAGCAACAAATTGCCGTAAGTTTTCATCTTCTCCCTCTTTAACCATAT
ATAACATTGGAGCAATAACTACTTTGTATTTTGTTAGATCATCAGATGGCCTTACAAAATCGACAGCAAT
ATTACGTTTATATAATTCCCTATAATAAGCTTCAACTATAGGAATATATCTTAGTTTATTATGTGGTTTG
GAACTTAGTTCGACAGCCCACCAGTTTTCCCAATCAAAAATGATCGCGACCTCTGCCTTGATTCTAGATC
CGACCAAACAATCTAACTTTTTCAGCTCTTGCCCTAACTGTGTAACTTCCCTATAAATTCTATTATTCTC
GTTCAAAAAGTGGGGCACCATTGCACCGTGGAATTTTTCAGCTCCTGCTCTACTTTGACGCCACTGGAAA
AACATAATACCATCTGCACCACGGGCAATAGTTGCATAACTCCATAGACGCATTACACCTGGCGGTTTTG
GAACATTAATATCGCGCCAGTTAACATGTGAGGTTACCTGCTCCATCAAAATAAACGGTTGACCTTTTCT
TAAACTACGCATAAGGTCATTCATCATGGCGTGCTGAATTGGCAAGCCCTCTCTGGGATCAGGATATGAG
TCCCATGTCACAATATCTACATGCTGAGCCCATTGAAAATAGTTTAACGGTTTGAATGAACCCATGAAAT
TAGTTGATACTGGAATATCTGGTGTTACCTCACGTAAAATTTCCTTTTCTGTTAAAAACAACTTGAGAAT
TGAGTCATTCATAAAACGGTAGTAATCAAGTTCTTGGGATGGATTAATAAAAGTTGGTGCCTTTCTAGGG
GGATTAATTTCATCCCAATGATTGTATCGCTGTCCCCAAAAGTTTGTACCCCAACGTTCATTTAATTCAT
CGATTGTTTTATATCTTTCCTTTAGCCACTTTCTAAACGCGACAGCACAATTCTCACAAAAACACTTGGA
AACGTGACATGCATACTCATTATTAACATGCCACATTTTGAGTGCCGGATGATTTTTATACCGTTCTGCT
ATAGCCCTCACAAGTCTCTTTATGTGCGTAATTAATTGAGGATGATTAGGACAATAATGTTGTCTACTGC
CAAACGAGAGAATGACACCGCTTTCATCGATCGGCAAAGAATCTGGATACTTTTTTACAAACCAAGCTGG
AGTAGTTGCAGTCGCCGTCCCCAAGTTAATATAAACACCGTGGTCATATAGTATATCTATAACCTTGTCT
AGCCATTCAAAGTCGAACACTCCATCAGACGGTTCGATCTTGCTCCAACTGAAAATCCCTAAAGATACTA
AATTCACCCCCGCTTTTTGCATCAACTTAGCATCTTCATACCAAATTTCCTCTGGCCATTGCTCTGGGTT
ATAATCTCCTCCGTAACAAATTGAGGATAACACATTCATAATTATTCCCCCTAGCTAATTTTCGTTTAAT
TATAAATTAAGTTAAAATTTAGGTACCTACGTAGGATCGATCCGACCTTAATTATATTATAGTCCCAATA
TAATCATTTATCAACTCTTTTACACTTAAATTTCCTAATATTTGTAAATATTTTTTTGAATAAAAAAATC
TAGCTAATGTTACGTTACACATTAACTAGACAGATCTATCGATGCATGCCATGGTACCCGGGAGCTCGAA
TTCGAGACCGCTAGCGCAGTTTGATCAATTAGGCCGTGAAAACTATTATATGTATAAAAAGTTTGGTGTT
TTACCAGAAATGGAATACGAAATGGAAGAAGTTAAAGAAATCGAGCAATATATTAAAGAGCAAGATGAAG
CTGAACTATAGGGGCGATAACATGACTTTCGAAGAAAAGCTAAGTCAAATGTACAATGAAATTGCAAATG
AAATCAGTGGAATGATACCAGTAGAATGGGAAAAAGTATATACAATTGCCTACGTAGATGATGAAGGTGG
AGAGGTTGTTTTTAATTATACTAAACCAGGAAGTGAAGATTTGAATTATTATTCAGATATTCCTAAAGAT
TGCAATGTCTCAAAAGATATTTTTAAGAATTCATGGTTTAAAGTTTATCGAATGTTTGATGAGTTAAGAG
AAACTTTTAAAAAAGAAGATTTAGAACCGTGGACATCATGTGAATTTGACTTTACAAGAAAGGGAAATTT
AAAAGTATCATTTGATTATATAGATTGGATTAAATTAGGTTTTGGCCCATCAGGAAAGGAAAACTACTAT
ATGTACAAAAAATTTGGTATTTTACCAGATATGGAATATGAAATGGAAGAAATTCGAGCAGTAGAGAAGT
ATGTTAAAGAGCAAGAGTAGCAGACATGTTATAAAAGACTGTGCAAAATCACCCTCGTTTTACATTTGAT
TCAAAGAAGAAGGTAAAAGATAAGATTATTTGCAACTTAAAAAGTCAATTAGCTTATCGGTATCCATACA
TCATGGATAAATGAGTTCAACTAATTAACAAATCACGATATAAATTTATCGATTGATAAGTCGACGTCTC
CCCATGCGAGAGTAGGGAACTGCCAGGCATCAAATAAAACGAAAGGCTCAGTCGGAAGACTGGGCCTTTC
GTTTTATCTGTTGTTTGTCGGTGAACGCTCTCCTGAGTAGGATTGTCATTAATTGAAAAGGTTATTGTAG
TGTATTTTATAAAGTTGATGTACATCGACTTATTTTTTAAAACTTATATCAAAAAAATATGAGAAAAGTA
TATACTATTAAAATGTTTTTTACTATAATTATAAATAGTTAAATATTTGGGAATTAAATAAATATATAGG
AGGCAATTTTTAGAGATACATAGCAATGTAAAGGTATCAAATAGTTATTTCATAATTTATTATGATGACA
TAATTTTCAGTAGATAGTTGTAAATTAACACTGAAATAGATGTTTATATTAAGAAGACTTTAATATCATA
ATTAATCAAAATCTTGTGTCAAACATTTAAACGAATTTTAAGTTGATAACAATTGGCAAAACATTGTTCA
AACATCACAATGATAAAGCATATTATCAGTATTGTAGTGTGTGGAAAATGACAGCCATCTAAGGAGAAAA
ATGATGAAAAGAATATTGGTAGTATTTTTAATGTTAGCAATTATATTGGCAGGTTGTTCTAATAAAGGTG
AAAAGTATCAAAAAGATATTGATAAAGTGTACAAAGAACAGAATCAAATGAATAAAATTGCCTCGAAAGT
ACAAAACACTATTAAAACAGACATTAAACAAGAAGACAGTAATACACATGTTTATAAAGATGGTAAAGTC
ATTGTTATTGGTATTCAATTATATAAAGATCGTGAAAAAATGTATTATTTCGCATATGAAATAAAAGATG
GTAAGGCAGAGATTAATAGAGAAATAGACCCAATTAAGTATATGAAAGACCATAAAGCAGATTATGAAGA
TGAAGGGTCTCGGATCCGATATCGCCCGACGCGAGGCTGGATGGCCTTCCCCATTATGATTCTTCTCGCT
TCCGGCGGCATCGGGATGCCCGCGTTGCAGGCCATGCTGTCCAGGCAGGTAGATGACGACCATCAGGGAC
AGCTTCAAGGATCGCTCGCGGCTCTTACCAGCCTAACTTCGATCATTGGACCGCTGATCGTCACGGCGAT
TTATGCCGCCTCGGCGAGCACATGGAACGGGTTGGCATGGATTGTAGGCGCCGCCCTATACCTTGTCTGC
CTCCCCGCGTTGCGTCGCGGTGCATGGAGCCGGGCCACCTCGACCTGAATGGAAGCCGGCGGCACCTCGC
TAACGGATTCACCACTCCAAGAATTGGAGCCAATCAATTCTTGCGGAGAACTGTGAATGCGCAAACCAAC
CCTTGGCAGAACATATCCATCGCGTCCGCCATCTCCAGCAGCCGCACGCGGCGCATCTCGGGCAGCGTTG
GGTCCTGGCCACGGGTGCGCATGATCGTGCTCCTGTCGTTGAGGACCCGGCTAGGCTGGCGGGGTTGCCT
TACTGGTTAGCAGAATGAATCACCGATACGCGAGCGAACGTGAAGCGACTGCTGCTGCAAAACGTCTGCG
ACCTGAGCAACAACATGAATGGTCTTCGGTTTCCGTGTTTCGTAAAGTCTGGAAACGCGGAAGTCAGCGC
CCTGCACCATTATGTTCCGGATCTGCATCGCAGGATGCTGCTGGCTACCCTGTGGAACACCTACATCTGT
ATTAACGAAGCGCTGGCATTGACCCTGAGTGATTTTTCTCTGGTCCCGCCGCATCCATACCGCCAGTTGT
TTACCCTCACAACGTTCCAGTAACCGGGCATGTTCATCATCAGTAACCCGTATCGTGAGCATCCTCTCTC
GTTTCATCGGTATCATTACCCCCATGAACAGAAATCCCCCTTACACGGAGGCATCAGTGACCAAACAGGA
AAAAACCGCCCTTAACATGGCCCGCTTTATCAGAAGCCAGACATTAACGCTTCTGGAGAAACTCAACGAG
CTGGACGCGGATGAACAGGCAGACATCTGTGAATCGCTTCACGACCACGCTGATGAGCTTTACCGCAGCT
GCCTCGCGCGTTTCGGTGATGACGGTGAAAACCTCTGACACATGCAGCTCCCGGAGACGGTCACAGCTTG
TCTGTAAGCGGATGCCGGGAGCAGACAAGCCCGTCAGGGCGCGTCAGCGGGTGTTGGCGGGTGTCGGGGC
GCAGCCATGACCCAGTCACGTAGCGATAGCGGAGTGTATACTGGCTTAACTATGCGGCATCAGAGCAGAT
TGTACTGAGAGTGCACCATATGCGGTGTGAAATACCGCACAGATGCGTAAGGAGAAAATACCGCATCAGG
CGCTCTTCCGCTTCCTCGCTCACTGACTCGCTGCGCTCGGTCGTTCGGCTGCGGCGAGCGGTATCAGCTC
ACTCAAAGGCGGTAATACGGTTATCCACAGAATCAGGGGATAACGCAGGAAAGAACATGTGAGCAAAAGG
CCAGCAAAAGGCCAGGAACCGTAAAAAGGCCGCGTTGCTGGCGTTTTTCCATAGGCTCCGCCCCCCTGAC
GAGCATCACAAAAATCGACGCTCAAGTCAGAGGTGGCGAAACCCGACAGGACTATAAAGATACCAGGCGT
TTCCCCCTGGAAGCTCCCTCGTGCGCTCTCCTGTTCCGACCCTGCCGCTTACCGGATACCTGTCCGCCTT
TCTCCCTTCGGGAAGCGTGGCGCTTTCTCATAGCTCACGCTGTAGGTATCTCAGTTCGGTGTAGGTCGTT
CGCTCCAAGCTGGGCTGTGTGCACGAACCCCCCGTTCAGCCCGACCGCTGCGCCTTATCCGGTAACTATC
GTCTTGAGTCCAACCCGGTAAGACACGACTTATCGCCACTGGCAGCAGCCACTGGTAACAGGATTAGCAG
AGCGAGGTATGTAGGCGGTGCTACAGAGTTCTTGAAGTGGTGGCCTAACTACGGCTACACTAGAAGGACA
GTATTTGGTATCTGCGCTCTGCTGAAGCCAGTTACCTTCGGAAAAAGAGTTGGTAGCTCTTGATCCGGCA
AACAAACCACCGCTGGTAGCGGTGGTTTTTTTGTTTGCAAGCAGCAGATTACGCGCAGAAAAAAAGGATC
TCAAGAAGATCCTTTGATCTTTTCTACGGGGTCTGACGCTCAGTGGAACGAAAACTCACGTTAAGGGATT
TTGGTCATGAGATTATCAAAAAGGATCTTCACCTAGATCCTTTTAAATTAAAAATGAAGTTTTAAATCAA
TCTAAAGTATATATGAGTAAACTTGGTCTGACAGTTACCAATGCTTAATCAGTGAGGCACCTATCTCAGC
GATCTGTCTATTTCGTTCATCCATAGTTGCCTGACTCCCCGTCGTGTAGATAACTACGATACGGGAGGGC
TTACCATCTGGCCCCAGTGCTGCAATGATACCGCGAGATCCACGCTCACCGGCTCCAGATTTATCAGCAA
TAAACCAGCCAGCCGGAAGGGCCGAGCGCAGAAGTGGTCCTGCAACTTTATCCGCCTCCATCCAGTCTAT
TAATTGTTGCCGGGAAGCTAGAGTAAGTAGTTCGCCAGTTAATAGTTTGCGCAACGTTGTTGCCATTGCT
ACAGGCATCGTGGTGTCACGCTCGTCGTTTGGTATGGCTTCATTCAGCTCCGGTTCCCAACGATCAAGGC
GAGTTACATGATCCCCCATGTTGTGCAAAAAAGCGGTTAGCTCCTTCGGTCCTCCGATCGTTGTCAGAAG
TAAGTTGGCCGCAGTGTTATCACTCATGGTTATGGCAGCACTGCATAATTCTCTTACTGTCATGCCATCC
GTAAGATGCTTTTCTGTGACTGGTGAGTACTCAACCAAGTCATTCTGAGAATAGTGTATGCGGCGACCGA
GTTGCTCTTGCCCGGCGTCAACACGGGATAATACCGCGCCACATAGCAGAACTTTAAAAGTGCTCATCAT
TGGAAAACGTTCTTCGGGGCGAAAACTCTCAAGGATCTTACCGCTGTTGAGATCCAGTTCGATGTAACCC
ACTCGTGCACCCAACTGATCTTCAGCATCTTTTACTTTCACCAGCGTTTCTGGGTGAGCAAAAACAGGAA
GGCAAAATGCCGCAAAAAAGGGAATAAGGGCGACACGGAAATGTTGAATACTCATACTCTTCCTTTTTCA
ATATTATTGAAGCATTTATCAGGGTTATTGTCTCATGAGCGGATACATATTTGAATGTATTTAGAAAAAT
AAACAAATAGGGGTTCCGCGCACATTTCCCCGAAAAGTGCCACCTGACGTCTAAGAAACCATTATTATCA
TGACATTAACCTATAAAAATAGGCGTATCACGAGGCCCTTTCGTCTTCAA
Features (pLannotate 1.2.2; 18 found; start..end, strand, type, name):
     17..36      +  promoter       tet promoter (fragment): E. coli promoter for tetracycline efflux protein gene
     98..829     -  CDS            ermC: ERMC1_STAAU - Experimental evidence at transcript level: Swiss-Prot protein existence level 2. This protein produces a dimethylation of the adenine residue at position 2085 in 23S rRNA, resulting in reduced affinity between ribosomes and macrolide-lincosamide-streptogramin B antibiotics. From Staphylococcus aureus.
    892..948     -  CDS            ermC: LPRM_STAAU - Experimental evidence at protein level: Swiss-Prot protein existence level 1. This peptide is involved in the control mechanism of the synthesis of the erythromycin resistance protein. From Staphylococcus aureus.
   1241..2449    +  CDS            pre: PRE1_STAAU - Also known as mob. Protein inferred from homology: Swiss-Prot protein existence level 3. The interaction of the RSA site and the PRE protein may not only serves a function in plasmid maintenance, but may also contributes to the distribution of small antibiotic resistance plasmids among Gram- positive bacteria. From Staphylococcus aureus.
   2830..2994    +  CDS            COP6_STAAU: Experimental evidence at protein level: Swiss-Prot protein existence level 1. Acts in trans as a negative regulatory element in pE194 replication. From Staphylococcus aureus.
   3078..3674    +  CDS            repF: REPY_STAAU - Also known as repC. Protein inferred from homology: Swiss-Prot protein existence level 3. Is essential for plasmid replication. Nicks the positive strand at the plus origin of replication. From Staphylococcus aureus.
   3822..3923    +  CDS            TcR (fragment): tetracycline efflux protein; tet; confers resistance to tetracycline
   3974..5989    -  CDS            bgaB: BGAL_GEOKU - Experimental evidence at protein level: Swiss-Prot protein existence level 1. Hydrolyzes 6-bromo-2-naphthyl-beta-D-galactopyranoside and o- nitrophenyl-beta-D-galactopyranoside (ONPG). Possesses a high level of transgalactosylation activity. Hydrolyzes lactose in milk.
   6244..6369    +  CDS            essG (fragment): ESSG_STAA8 - Also known as esaG. Experimental evidence at protein level: Swiss-Prot protein existence level 1. Component of the type VII secretion system (Ess). Acts also as part of toxin-antitoxin system. Counteracts the toxic effect of EssD via direct interaction. From Staphylococcus aureus (strain NCTC 8325 / PS 47).
   6392..6877    +  CDS            essG: ESSG_STAA8 - Also known as esaG. Experimental evidence at protein level: Swiss-Prot protein existence level 1. Component of the type VII secretion system (Ess). Acts also as part of toxin-antitoxin system. Counteracts the toxic effect of EssD via direct interaction. From Staphylococcus aureus (strain NCTC 8325 / PS 47).
   7104..7147    -  terminator     rrnB T1 terminator: Escherichia coli rrnB; transcription terminator T1 from the E. coli rrnB gene
   8007..8308    +  CDS            TcR (fragment): tetracycline efflux protein; tet; confers resistance to tetracycline
   8550..8930    -  CDS            YPB1_ECOLX: Protein predicted: Swiss-Prot protein existence level 4. From Escherichia coli.
   8947..9138    +  CDS            rop: Rop protein, which maintains plasmids at low copy number; rop
   9240..9380    +  misc_feature   bom: basis of mobility region from pBR322
   9566..10154   -  rep_origin     ori: high-copy-number ColE1/pMB1/pBR322/pUC origin of replication
  10325..11185   -  CDS            AmpR: β-lactamase; bla; confers resistance to ampicillin, carbenicillin, and related antibiotics
  11186..11290   -  promoter       AmpR promoter: bla
