[The description below was written by a language model from this plasmid's Addgene catalogue record and pLannotate feature annotations shown in this document.]
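Description:
pECTO is an empty-backbone Gram-negative/Gram-positive shuttle vector derived from pMAD2, built for inserting DNA into the Staphylococcus aureus chromosome, mainly for ectopic complementation of genes. It carries two replicons and two markers. In E. coli it is maintained through the pBR322-type origin (annotated together with rop and the bom region) and selected with ampicillin via β-lactamase. In S. aureus it uses the temperature-sensitive pE194 replicon, seen in the feature table as the repF replication protein, the Cop-6 negative regulator and the pre/mob gene, and is selected with erythromycin through ermC and its regulatory leader peptide. The plasmid replicates in S. aureus at low temperature and behaves as a suicide vector at higher temperature, so growth under selection favours cells in which it has integrated by homologous recombination.

The targeting cassette consists of roughly 1 kb each of SAOUHSC_00278 and SAOUHSC_00279 (NCTC8325 nomenclature), flanking a conserved intergenic region with no detected transcription. The annotation tool labels part of this region as essG-related sequence. A transcription terminator placed between the two arms, annotated as rrnB T1, limits polar effects from expression of the inserted gene. Sequences are cloned between the arms at unique ClaI and SalI sites or by Gibson assembly. No promoter is provided for the insert according to the record, so inserted genes would presumably bring their own regulatory sequences. The table also shows bgaB, a thermostable β-galactosidase gene on the backbone outside the homology arms, which can serve as a colour marker for tracking the presence or loss of the vector during allelic exchange, along with leftover fragments of the pBR322 tetracycline resistance gene and promoter.
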