Addgene plasmid #67683: pECTO
Purpose: (Empty Backbone) pMAD2 derivative designed for chromosomal gene ectopic complementation in Staphylococcus aureus
Depositing lab: Philippe Bouloc. Depositing organization: CNRS UMR 9198, institut de biologie intégrative de la cellule recherche.
Backbone
  Vector backbone: pMAD2
  Modifications to backbone: pECTO a Gram negative/Gram positive shuttle vector derived from pMAD2 designed to integrate DNA sequences between SAOUHSC_00278 and SAOUHSC_00279 (NCTC8325 nomenclature HG003). It carries about 1kb of both sequences. A terminator introduced between the SAOUHSC_00278 and SAOUHSC_00279 sequences prevents polar effects associated with the expression of inserted genes.
  Vector type: Bacterial Expression
Growth in bacteria
  Bacterial resistance: Ampicillin, 100 μg/mL
  Growth temperature: 37°C
  Growth strain: DH5alpha
  Growth instructions: This a Gram negative/Gram positive shuttle vector with two specialized replicons and antibiotic markers. pBR322 replicon and ampicillin resistance for E. coli. pE194(ts) replicon and erythromycin resistance for S. aureus. In S. aureus, the plasmid propagates at T<30°C, it becomes a suicide vector at T>37°C.
  Copy number: High Copy
Gene/Insert
  Cloning method: Gibson Cloning
  Sequencing primers: 5′ TCCCAATATAATCATTTATCAACTCT; 3′ TCTACCTGCCTGGACAGCAT
Terms and licenses: Academic/Nonprofit Terms; Industry Terms: Not Available to Industry
Depositor comments: pECTO can be used for ectopic complementation or any chromosomal gene insertions in S. aureus. It allows insertions between SAOUHSC_00278 and SAOUHSC_00279, a conserved region with no detected transcription. DNA sequences are inserted in pECTO using the unique ClaI and SalI restriction sites or more practically by Gibson assembly method. pECTO derives from pMAD2.
How to cite: pECTO was a gift from Philippe Bouloc (Addgene plasmid # 67683 ; http://n2t.net/addgene:67683 ; RRID:Addgene_67683)
